Addgene plasmid #76149: OSR1 gRNA (BRDN0001145425)
Purpose: 3rd generation lentiviral gRNA plasmid targeting human OSR1
Depositing lab: John Doench & David Root. Depositing organization: Broad Institute. Publication: Optimized sgRNA design to maximize activity and minimize off-target effects of CRISPR-Cas9. Doench JG, Fusi N, Sullender M, Hegde M, Vaimberg EW, Donovan KF, Smith I, Tothova Z, Wilen C, Orchard R, Virgin HW, Listgarten J, Root DE. Nat Biotechnol. 2016 Jan 18. doi: 10.1038/nbt.3437. PubMed 26780180.
Backbone
  Vector backbone: lentiGuide-Puro
  Backbone manufacturer: Zhang Lab (Addgene plasmid # 52963)
  Vector type: Mammalian Expression, Lentiviral, CRISPR
  Selectable markers: Puromycin
Growth in bacteria
  Bacterial resistance: Ampicillin, 100 μg/mL
  Growth temperature: 37°C
  Growth strain: DH5alpha
  Copy number: High Copy
Gene/Insert
  Gene/Insert name: OSR1 (alt names: OSR1; NM_145260.2)
  gRNA/shRNA sequence: ACAGCTTGGTCACGTCGAGG
  Species: H. sapiens (human)
  Entrez Gene: OSR1 (a.k.a. ODD); OXSR1 (a.k.a. OSR1)
  Promoter: hU6
  Cloning method: Unknown
  Sequencing primers: 5′ U6-F; 3′ pS2-R
Terms and licenses: Academic/Nonprofit Terms; Industry Terms: Not Available to Industry
Depositor comments: The gRNA was designed to target the following Genbank reference sequence(s): NM_145260.2. Note that this plasmid does NOT contain Cas9. It should be used in conjunction with lentiCas9-Blast (Addgene #52962) or otherwise with cell lines already expressing Cas9. Browse the full kinome gRNA library at http://www.addgene.org/pooled-library/broadgpp-human-kinome/ or visit http://www.broadinstitute.org/rnai/public/ for detailed protocols and information.
How to cite: OSR1 gRNA (BRDN0001145425) was a gift from John Doench & David Root (Addgene plasmid # 76149 ; http://n2t.net/addgene:76149 ; RRID:Addgene_76149)
