[The description below was written by a language model from this plasmid's Addgene catalogue record and the feature table of its GenBank file.]
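Description:
OSR1 gRNA (BRDN0001145425) is a third-generation lentiviral single-guide RNA plasmid built on the lentiGuide-Puro backbone, an 8.3 kb circular construct intended for CRISPR-Cas9 knockout of a human gene in mammalian cells. In bacteria it is maintained at high copy from a ColE1/pUC-type origin under ampicillin selection (bla). It also carries an f1 origin, an SV40 origin and leftover lac, T7 and T3 cloning-vector elements that play no part in its lentiviral function.

The transfer cassette is driven by an RSV promoter fused to a truncated HIV-1 5' LTR, which makes genomic RNA production Tat-independent. This is followed by the Psi packaging signal, the RRE for Rev-dependent nuclear export, and a cPPT/CTS, and the cassette ends in a self-inactivating (Delta-U3) 3' LTR with a downstream SV40 poly(A) signal. Within this unit, a human U6 RNA polymerase III promoter transcribes a 20-nt spacer joined to the Streptococcus pyogenes gRNA scaffold. A separate EF-1-alpha promoter with its intron A drives puromycin N-acetyltransferase, stabilised by a WPRE, so transduced cells can be selected with puromycin.

The guide was designed against the reference transcript NM_145260.2, listed as OSR1. The record links both OSR1 (ODD) and OXSR1 (also known as OSR1) and places the plasmid in a human kinome gRNA collection, so the intended target should be checked against that reference sequence. The plasmid does not encode Cas9. It must be paired with a separate Cas9 vector such as lentiCas9-Blast or used in cells that already express Cas9.
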