LOCUS       Exported 8323 bp ds-DNA circular SYN 13-MAY-2021
DEFINITION  3rd generation lentiviral gRNA plasmid targeting human OSR1.
ACCESSION   .
VERSION     .
KEYWORDS    OSR1 gRNA (BRDN0001145425)
SOURCE      synthetic DNA construct
  ORGANISM  synthetic DNA construct
REFERENCE   1 (bases 1 to 8323)
  AUTHORS   Doench JG, Fusi N, Sullender M, Hegde M, Vaimberg EW, Donovan KF,
            Smith I, Tothova Z, Wilen C, Orchard R, Virgin HW, Listgarten J,
            Root DE
  TITLE     Optimized sgRNA design to maximize activity and minimize off-target
            effects of CRISPR-Cas9.
  JOURNAL   Nat Biotechnol. 2016 Jan 18. doi: 10.1038/nbt.3437.
  PUBMED    26780180
REFERENCE   2 (bases 1 to 8323)
  AUTHORS   .
  TITLE     Direct Submission
  JOURNAL   Exported May 13, 2021 from SnapGene Server 1.1.58
            http://www.snapgene.com
FEATURES             Location/Qualifiers
     source          1..8323
                     /organism="synthetic DNA construct"
                     /mol_type="other DNA"
     promoter        87..1265
                     /label=EF-1-alpha promoter
                     /note="strong constitutive promoter for human elongation
                     factor EF-1-alpha"
     intron          318..1256
                     /label=EF-1-alpha intron A
                     /note="intron upstream of the start codon of human
                     EF-1-alpha"
     primer_bind     1213..1233
                     /label=EF1a-F
                     /note="Human elongation factor-1a promoter, forward primer"
     CDS             1278..1877
                     /codon_start=1
                     /gene="pac from Streptomyces alboniger"
                     /product="puromycin N-acetyltransferase"
                     /label=PuroR
                     /note="confers resistance to puromycin"
                     /translation="MTEYKPTVRLATRDDVPRAVRTLAAAFADYPATRHTVDPDRHIER
                     VTELQELFLTRVGLDIGKVWVADDGAAVAVWTTPESVEAGAVFAEIGPRMAELSGSRLA
                     AQQQMEGLLAPHRPKEPAWFLATVGVSPDHQGKGLGSAVVLPGVEAAERAGVPAFLETS
                     APRNLPFYERLGFTVTADVEVPEGPRTWCMTRKPGA"
     primer_bind     complement(1278..1297)
                     /label=Puro-R
                     /note="Puromycin resistance gene, reverse primer. Also
                     called puro-variant-R"
     primer_bind     1774..1794
                     /label=Puro-F
                     /note="Puromycin resistance gene, forward primer"
     misc_feature    1893..2481
                     /label=WPRE
                     /note="woodchuck hepatitis virus posttranscriptional
                     regulatory element"
     primer_bind     complement(1946..1966)
                     /label=WPRE-R
                     /note="WPRE, reverse primer"
     CDS             complement(2364..2375)
                     /codon_start=1
                     /product="Factor Xa recognition and cleavage site"
                     /label=Factor Xa site
                     /translation="IEGR"
     LTR             2553..2786
                     /label=3' LTR (Delta-U3)
                     /note="self-inactivating 3' long terminal repeat (LTR) from
                     HIV-1"
     polyA_signal    2864..2985
                     /label=SV40 poly(A) signal
                     /note="SV40 polyadenylation signal"
     primer_bind     complement(2901..2920)
                     /label=SV40pA-R
                     /note="SV40 polyA, reverse primer"
     primer_bind     2955..2974
                     /label=EBV-rev
                     /note="SV40 polyA terminator, reverse primer"
     rep_origin      3025..3160
                     /label=SV40 ori
                     /note="SV40 origin of replication"
     primer_bind     3087..3106
                     /label=SV40pro-F
                     /note="SV40 promoter/origin, forward primer"
     primer_bind     complement(3180..3199)
                     /label=T7
                     /note="T7 promoter, forward primer"
     promoter        complement(3181..3199)
                     /label=T7 promoter
                     /note="promoter for bacteriophage T7 RNA polymerase"
     primer_bind     complement(3209..3226)
                     /label=M13 Forward
                     /note="In lacZ gene. Also called M13-F20 or M13 (-21)
                     Forward"
     primer_bind     complement(3209..3225)
                     /label=M13 fwd
                     /note="common sequencing primer, one of multiple similar
                     variants"
     primer_bind     complement(3218..3240)
                     /label=M13/pUC Forward
                     /note="In lacZ gene"
     rep_origin      3367..3822
                     /direction=RIGHT
                     /label=f1 ori
                     /note="f1 bacteriophage origin of replication; arrow
                     indicates direction of (+) strand synthesis"
     primer_bind     complement(3454..3473)
                     /label=F1ori-R
                     /note="F1 origin, reverse primer"
     primer_bind     3664..3685
                     /label=F1ori-F
                     /note="F1 origin, forward primer"
     promoter        3848..3952
                     /gene="bla"
                     /label=AmpR promoter
     CDS             3953..4813
                     /codon_start=1
                     /gene="bla"
                     /product="beta-lactamase"
                     /label=AmpR
                     /note="confers resistance to ampicillin, carbenicillin, and
                     related antibiotics"
                     /translation="MSIQHFRVALIPFFAAFCLPVFAHPETLVKVKDAEDQLGARVGYI
                     ELDLNSGKILESFRPEERFPMMSTFKVLLCGAVLSRIDAGQEQLGRRIHYSQNDLVEYS
                     PVTEKHLTDGMTVRELCSAAITMSDNTAANLLLTTIGGPKELTAFLHNMGDHVTRLDRW
                     EPELNEAIPNDERDTTMPVAMATTLRKLLTGELLTLASRQQLIDWMEADKVAGPLLRSA
                     LPAGWFIADKSGAGERGSRGIIAALGPDGKPSRIVVIYTTGSQATMDERNRQIAEIGAS
                     LIKHW"
     primer_bind     complement(4171..4190)
                     /label=Amp-R
                     /note="Ampicillin resistance gene, reverse primer"
     rep_origin      4984..5572
                     /direction=RIGHT
                     /label=ori
                     /note="high-copy-number ColE1/pMB1/pBR322/pUC origin of
                     replication"
     primer_bind     5473..5492
                     /label=pBR322ori-F
                     /note="pBR322 origin, forward primer"
     primer_bind     5726..5743
                     /label=L4440
                     /note="L4440 vector, forward primer"
     protein_bind    5860..5881
                     /label=CAP binding site
                     /bound_moiety="E. coli catabolite activator protein"
                     /note="CAP binding activates transcription in the presence
                     of cAMP."
     promoter        5896..5926
                     /label=lac promoter
                     /note="promoter for the E. coli lac operon"
     protein_bind    5934..5950
                     /label=lac operator
                     /bound_moiety="lac repressor encoded by lacI"
                     /note="The lac repressor binds to the lac operator to
                     inhibit transcription in E. coli. This inhibition can be
                     relieved by adding lactose or
                     isopropyl-beta-D-thiogalactopyranoside (IPTG)."
     primer_bind     5939..5961
                     /label=M13/pUC Reverse
                     /note="In lacZ gene"
     primer_bind     5958..5974
                     /label=M13 rev
                     /note="common sequencing primer, one of multiple similar
                     variants"
     primer_bind     5958..5974
                     /label=M13 Reverse
                     /note="In lacZ gene. Also called M13-rev"
     primer_bind     5993..6013
                     /label=T3
                     /note="T3 promoter, forward primer"
     promoter        5995..6013
                     /label=T3 promoter
                     /note="promoter for bacteriophage T3 RNA polymerase"
     promoter        6041..6267
                     /label=RSV promoter
                     /note="Rous sarcoma virus enhancer/promoter"
     LTR             6268..6448
                     /label=5' LTR (truncated)
                     /note="truncated 5' long terminal repeat (LTR) from HIV-1"
     misc_feature    6495..6620
                     /label=HIV-1 Psi
                     /note="packaging signal of human immunodeficiency virus
                     type 1"
     misc_feature    7113..7346
                     /label=RRE
                     /note="The Rev response element (RRE) of HIV-1 allows for
                     Rev-dependent mRNA export from the nucleus to the
                     cytoplasm."
     CDS             7531..7575
                     /codon_start=1
                     /product="antigenic peptide corresponding to amino acids
                     655 to 669 of the HIV envelope protein gp41 (Lutje Hulsik
                     et al., 2013)"
                     /label=gp41 peptide
                     /note="recognized by the 2H10 single-chain llama nanobody"
                     /translation="KNEQELLELDKWASL"
     promoter        7753..7993
                     /label=U6 promoter
                     /note="RNA polymerase III promoter for human U6 snRNA"
     primer_bind     7753..7773
                     /label=hU6-F
                     /note="Human U6 promoter, forward primer"
     primer_bind     7924..7943
                     /label=LKO.1 5'
                     /note="Human U6 promoter, forward primer"
     misc_RNA        8023..8098
                     /label=gRNA scaffold
                     /note="guide RNA scaffold for the Streptococcus pyogenes
                     CRISPR/Cas9 system"
     misc_feature    8154..8271
                     /label=cPPT/CTS
                     /note="central polypurine tract and central termination
                     sequence of HIV-1"
ORIGIN
        1 cccgggtgca aagatggata aagttttaaa cagagaggaa tctttgcagc taatggacct
       61 tctaggtctt gaaaggagtg ggaattggct ccggtgcccg tcagtgggca gagcgcacat
      121 cgcccacagt ccccgagaag ttggggggag gggtcggcaa ttgatccggt gcctagagaa
      181 ggtggcgcgg ggtaaactgg gaaagtgatg tcgtgtactg gctccgcctt tttcccgagg
      241 gtgggggaga accgtatata agtgcagtag tcgccgtgaa cgttcttttt cgcaacgggt
      301 ttgccgccag aacacaggta agtgccgtgt gtggttcccg cgggcctggc ctctttacgg
      361 gttatggccc ttgcgtgcct tgaattactt ccacctggct gcagtacgtg attcttgatc
      421 ccgagcttcg ggttggaagt gggtgggaga gttcgaggcc ttgcgcttaa ggagcccctt
      481 cgcctcgtgc ttgagttgag gcctggcctg ggcgctgggg ccgccgcgtg cgaatctggt
      541 ggcaccttcg cgcctgtctc gctgctttcg ataagtctct agccatttaa aatttttgat
      601 gacctgctgc gacgcttttt ttctggcaag atagtcttgt aaatgcgggc caagatctgc
      661 acactggtat ttcggttttt ggggccgcgg gcggcgacgg ggcccgtgcg tcccagcgca
      721 catgttcggc gaggcggggc ctgcgagcgc ggccaccgag aatcggacgg gggtagtctc
      781 aagctggccg gcctgctctg gtgcctggcc tcgcgccgcc gtgtatcgcc ccgccctggg
      841 cggcaaggct ggcccggtcg gcaccagttg cgtgagcgga aagatggccg cttcccggcc
      901 ctgctgcagg gagctcaaaa tggaggacgc ggcgctcggg agagcgggcg ggtgagtcac
      961 ccacacaaag gaaaagggcc tttccgtcct cagccgtcgc ttcatgtgac tccacggagt
     1021 accgggcgcc gtccaggcac ctcgattagt tctcgagctt ttggagtacg tcgtctttag
     1081 gttgggggga ggggttttat gcgatggagt ttccccacac tgagtgggtg gagactgaag
     1141 ttaggccagc ttggcacttg atgtaattct ccttggaatt tgcccttttt gagtttggat
     1201 cttggttcat tctcaagcct cagacagtgg ttcaaagttt ttttcttcca tttcaggtgt
     1261 cgtgacgtac ggccaccatg accgagtaca agcccacggt gcgcctcgcc acccgcgacg
     1321 acgtccccag ggccgtacgc accctcgccg ccgcgttcgc cgactacccc gccacgcgcc
     1381 acaccgtcga tccggaccgc cacatcgagc gggtcaccga gctgcaagaa ctcttcctca
     1441 cgcgcgtcgg gctcgacatc ggcaaggtgt gggtcgcgga cgacggcgcc gccgtggcgg
     1501 tctggaccac gccggagagc gtcgaagcgg gggcggtgtt cgccgagatc ggcccgcgca
     1561 tggccgagtt gagcggttcc cggctggccg cgcagcaaca gatggaaggc ctcctggcgc
     1621 cgcaccggcc caaggagccc gcgtggttcc tggccaccgt cggagtctcg cccgaccacc
     1681 agggcaaggg tctgggcagc gccgtcgtgc tccccggagt ggaggcggcc gagcgcgccg
     1741 gggtgcccgc cttcctggag acctccgcgc cccgcaacct ccccttctac gagcggctcg
     1801 gcttcaccgt caccgccgac gtcgaggtgc ccgaaggacc gcgcacctgg tgcatgaccc
     1861 gcaagcccgg tgcctgaacg cgttaagtcg acaatcaacc tctggattac aaaatttgtg
     1921 aaagattgac tggtattctt aactatgttg ctccttttac gctatgtgga tacgctgctt
     1981 taatgccttt gtatcatgct attgcttccc gtatggcttt cattttctcc tccttgtata
     2041 aatcctggtt gctgtctctt tatgaggagt tgtggcccgt tgtcaggcaa cgtggcgtgg
     2101 tgtgcactgt gtttgctgac gcaaccccca ctggttgggg cattgccacc acctgtcagc
     2161 tcctttccgg gactttcgct ttccccctcc ctattgccac ggcggaactc atcgccgcct
     2221 gccttgcccg ctgctggaca ggggctcggc tgttgggcac tgacaattcc gtggtgttgt
     2281 cggggaaatc atcgtccttt ccttggctgc tcgcctgtgt tgccacctgg attctgcgcg
     2341 ggacgtcctt ctgctacgtc ccttcggccc tcaatccagc ggaccttcct tcccgcggcc
     2401 tgctgccggc tctgcggcct cttccgcgtc ttcgccttcg ccctcagacg agtcggatct
     2461 ccctttgggc cgcctccccg cgtcgacttt aagaccaatg acttacaagg cagctgtaga
     2521 tcttagccac tttttaaaag aaaagggggg actggaaggg ctaattcact cccaacgaag
     2581 acaagatctg ctttttgctt gtactgggtc tctctggtta gaccagatct gagcctggga
     2641 gctctctggc taactaggga acccactgct taagcctcaa taaagcttgc cttgagtgct
     2701 tcaagtagtg tgtgcccgtc tgttgtgtga ctctggtaac tagagatccc tcagaccctt
     2761 ttagtcagtg tggaaaatct ctagcagtac gtatagtagt tcatgtcatc ttattattca
     2821 gtatttataa cttgcaaaga aatgaatatc agagagtgag aggaacttgt ttattgcagc
     2881 ttataatggt tacaaataaa gcaatagcat cacaaatttc acaaataaag catttttttc
     2941 actgcattct agttgtggtt tgtccaaact catcaatgta tcttatcatg tctggctcta
     3001 gctatcccgc ccctaactcc gcccatcccg cccctaactc cgcccagttc cgcccattct
     3061 ccgccccatg gctgactaat tttttttatt tatgcagagg ccgaggccgc ctcggcctct
     3121 gagctattcc agaagtagtg aggaggcttt tttggaggcc tagggacgta cccaattcgc
     3181 cctatagtga gtcgtattac gcgcgctcac tggccgtcgt tttacaacgt cgtgactggg
     3241 aaaaccctgg cgttacccaa cttaatcgcc ttgcagcaca tccccctttc gccagctggc
     3301 gtaatagcga agaggcccgc accgatcgcc cttcccaaca gttgcgcagc ctgaatggcg
     3361 aatgggnnnn nnnnnnnnnn nnnnnnnnnn nnnnnnnnnn nnnnnnnnnn nnnnnnnnnn
     3421 nnnnnnnnnn nnnnnnnnnn nnnnnnnnnn nnnnnnnnnn nnnnnnnnnn nnnnnnnnnn
     3481 nnnnnnnnnn cnnnnnnnnn nnnnnnnnnn nnnnnnnnnn nnnnnnnnnn nnnnnnnnnn
     3541 nnnnnnnnnn nnnnnnnnnn nnnnnnnnnn nnnnnnnnnn nnannnnnnn nnnnnnnnnn
     3601 nnnnnnnnnn nnnnnnnnnn nnnnnnnnnn nncctttgac gttggagtcc acgttcttta
     3661 atagtggact cttgttccaa actggaacaa cactcaaccc tatctcggtc tattcttttg
     3721 atttataagg gattttgccg atttcggcct attggttaaa aaatgagctg atttaacaaa
     3781 aatttaacgc gaattttaac aaaatattaa cgcttacaat ttaggtggca cttttcgggg
     3841 aaatgtgcgc ggaaccccta tttgtttatt tttctaaata cattcaaata tgtatccgct
     3901 catgagacaa taaccctgat aaatgcttca ataatattga aaaaggaaga gtatgagtat
     3961 tcaacatttc cgtgtcgccc ttattccctt ttttgcggca ttttgccttc ctgtttttgc
     4021 tcacccagaa acgctggtga aagtaaaaga tgctgaagat cagttgggtg cacgagtggg
     4081 ttacatcgaa ctggatctca acagcggtaa gatccttgag agttttcgcc ccgaagaacg
     4141 ttttccaatg atgagcactt ttaaagttct gctatgtggc gcggtattat cccgtattga
     4201 cgccgggcaa gagcaactcg gtcgccgcat acactattct cagaatgact tggttgagta
     4261 ctcaccagtc acagaaaagc atcttacgga tggcatgaca gtaagagaat tatgcagtgc
     4321 tgccataacc atgagtgata acactgcggc caacttactt ctgacaacga tcggaggacc
     4381 gaaggagcta accgcttttt tgcacaacat gggggatcat gtaactcgcc ttgatcgttg
     4441 ggaaccggag ctgaatgaag ccataccaaa cgacgagcgt gacaccacga tgcctgtagc
     4501 aatggcaaca acgttgcgca aactattaac tggcgaacta cttactctag cttcccggca
     4561 acaattaata gactggatgg aggcggataa agttgcagga ccacttctgc gctcggccct
     4621 tccggctggc tggtttattg ctgataaatc tggagccggt gagcgtgggt ctcgcggtat
     4681 cattgcagca ctggggccag atggtaagcc ctcccgtatc gtagttatct acacgacggg
     4741 gagtcaggca actatggatg aacgaaatag acagatcgct gagataggtg cctcactgat
     4801 taagcattgg taactgtcag accaagttta ctcatatata ctttagattg atttaaaact
     4861 tcatttttaa tttaaaagga tctaggtgaa gatccttttt gataatctca tgaccaaaat
     4921 cccttaacgt gagttttcgt tccactgagc gtcagacccc gtagaaaaga tcaaaggatc
     4981 ttcttgagat cctttttttc tgcgcgtaat ctgctgcttg caaacaaaaa aaccaccgct
     5041 accagcggtg gtttgtttgc cggatcaaga gctaccaact ctttttccga aggtaactgg
     5101 cttcagcaga gcgcagatac caaatactgt tcttctagtg tagccgtagt taggccacca
     5161 cttcaagaac tctgtagcac cgcctacata cctcgctctg ctaatcctgt taccagtggc
     5221 tgctgccagt ggcgataagt cgtgtcttac cgggttggac tcaagacgat agttaccgga
     5281 taaggcgcag cggtcgggct gaacgggggg ttcgtgcaca cagcccagct tggagcgaac
     5341 gacctacacc gaactgagat acctacagcg tgagctatga gaaagcgcca cgcttcccga
     5401 agggagaaag gcggacaggt atccggtaag cggcagggtc ggaacaggag agcgcacgag
     5461 ggagcttcca gggggaaacg cctggtatct ttatagtcct gtcgggtttc gccacctctg
     5521 acttgagcgt cgatttttgt gatgctcgtc aggggggcgg agcctatgga aaaacgccag
     5581 caacgcggcc tttttacggt tcctggcctt ttgctggcct tttgctcaca tgttctttcc
     5641 tgcgttatcc cctgattctg tggataaccg tattaccgcc tttgagtgag ctgataccgc
     5701 tcgccgcagc cgaacgaccg agcgcagcga gtcagtgagc gaggaagcgg aagagcgccc
     5761 aatacgcaaa ccgcctctcc ccgcgcgttg gccgattcat taatgcagct ggcacgacag
     5821 gtttcccgac tggaaagcgg gcagtgagcg caacgcaatt aatgtgagtt agctcactca
     5881 ttaggcaccc caggctttac actttatgct tccggctcgt atgttgtgtg gaattgtgag
     5941 cggataacaa tttcacacag gaaacagcta tgaccatgat tacgccaagc gcgcaattaa
     6001 ccctcactaa agggaacaaa agctggagct gcaagcttaa tgtagtctta tgcaatactc
     6061 ttgtagtctt gcaacatggt aacgatgagt tagcaacatg ccttacaagg agagaaaaag
     6121 caccgtgcat gccgattggt ggaagtaagg tggtacgatc gtgccttatt aggaaggcaa
     6181 cagacgggtc tgacatggat tggacgaacc actgaattgc cgcattgcag agatattgta
     6241 tttaagtgcc tagctcgata cataaacggg tctctctggt tagaccagat ctgagcctgg
     6301 gagctctctg gctaactagg gaacccactg cttaagcctc aataaagctt gccttgagtg
     6361 cttcaagtag tgtgtgcccg tctgttgtgt gactctggta actagagatc cctcagaccc
     6421 ttttagtcag tgtggaaaat ctctagcagt ggcgcccgaa cagggacttg aaagcgaaag
     6481 ggaaaccaga ggagctctct cgacgcagga ctcggcttgc tgaagcgcgc acggcaagag
     6541 gcgaggggcg gcgactggtg agtacgccaa aaattttgac tagcggaggc tagaaggaga
     6601 gagatgggtg cgagagcgtc agtattaagc gggggagaat tagatcgcga tgggaaaaaa
     6661 ttcggttaag gccaggggga aagaaaaaat ataaattaaa acatatagta tgggcaagca
     6721 gggagctaga acgattcgca gttaatcctg gcctgttaga aacatcagaa ggctgtagac
     6781 aaatactggg acagctacaa ccatcccttc agacaggatc agaagaactt agatcattat
     6841 ataatacagt agcaaccctc tattgtgtgc atcaaaggat agagataaaa gacaccaagg
     6901 aagctttaga caagatagag gaagagcaaa acaaaagtaa gaccaccgca cagcaagcgg
     6961 ccgctgatct tcagacctgg aggaggagat atgagggaca attggagaag tgaattatat
     7021 aaatataaag tagtaaaaat tgaaccatta ggagtagcac ccaccaaggc aaagagaaga
     7081 gtggtgcaga gagaaaaaag agcagtggga ataggagctt tgttccttgg gttcttggga
     7141 gcagcaggaa gcactatggg cgcagcgtca atgacgctga cggtacaggc cagacaatta
     7201 ttgtctggta tagtgcagca gcagaacaat ttgctgaggg ctattgaggc gcaacagcat
     7261 ctgttgcaac tcacagtctg gggcatcaag cagctccagg caagaatcct ggctgtggaa
     7321 agatacctaa aggatcaaca gctcctgggg atttggggtt gctctggaaa actcatttgc
     7381 accactgctg tgccttggaa tgctagttgg agtaataaat ctctggaaca gatttggaat
     7441 cacacgacct ggatggagtg ggacagagaa attaacaatt acacaagctt aatacactcc
     7501 ttaattgaag aatcgcaaaa ccagcaagaa aagaatgaac aagaattatt ggaattagat
     7561 aaatgggcaa gtttgtggaa ttggtttaac ataacaaatt ggctgtggta tataaaatta
     7621 ttcataatga tagtaggagg cttggtaggt ttaagaatag tttttgctgt actttctata
     7681 gtgaatagag ttaggcaggg atattcacca ttatcgtttc agacccacct cccaaccccg
     7741 aggggaccca gagagggcct atttcccatg attccttcat atttgcatat acgatacaag
     7801 gctgttagag agataattag aattaatttg actgtaaaca caaagatatt agtacaaaat
     7861 acgtgacgta gaaagtaata atttcttggg tagtttgcag ttttaaaatt atgttttaaa
     7921 atggactatc atatgcttac cgtaacttga aagtatttcg atttcttggc tttatatatc
     7981 ttgtggaaag gacgaaacac cgacagcttg gtcacgtcga gggttttaga gctagaaata
     8041 gcaagttaaa ataaggctag tccgttatca acttgaaaaa gtggcaccga gtcggtgctt
     8101 ttttaagctt ggcgtaacta gatcttgaga caaatggcag tattcatcca caattttaaa
     8161 agaaaagggg ggattggggg gtacagtgca ggggaaagaa tagtagacat aatagcaaca
     8221 gacatacaaa ctaaagaatt acaaaaacaa attacaaaaa ttcaaaattt tcgggtttat
     8281 tacagggaca gcagagatcc actttggcgc cggctcgagg ggg
//
