>Addgene plasmid #76149 | OSR1 gRNA (BRDN0001145425) | depositor partial sequence | sequence record 143609 | Target Sequence
ACAGCTTGGTCACGTCGAGG
