>Addgene plasmid #76149 | OSR1 gRNA (BRDN0001145425) | addgene partial sequence | sequence record 185281 | hU6-F
GTAGAAAGTAATAATTTCTTGGGTAGTTTGCAGTTTTAAAATTATGTTTTAAAATGGACTATCATATGCT
TACCGTAACTTGAAAGTATTTCGATTTCTTGGCTTTATATATCTTGTGGAAAGGACGAAACACCGACAGC
TTGGTCACGTCGAGGGTTTTAGAGCTAGAAATAGCAAGTTAAAATAAGGCTAGTCCGTTATCAACTTGAA
AAAGTGGCACCGAGTCGGTGCTTTTTTAAGCTTGGCGTAACTAGATCTTGAGACAAATGGCAGTATTCAT
CCACAATTTTAAAAGAAAAGGGGGGATTGGGGGGTACAGTGCAGGGGAAAGAATAGTAGACATAATAGCA
ACAGACATACAAACTAAAGAATTACAAAAACAAATTACAAAAATTCAAAATTTTCGGGTTTATTACAGGG
ACAGCAGAGATCCACTTTGGCGCCGGCTCGAGGGGGCCCGGGTGCAAAGATGGATAAAGTTTTAAACAGA
GAGGAATCTTTGCAGCTAATGGACCTTCTAGGTCTTGAAAGGAGTGGGAATTGGCTCCGGTGCCCGTCAG
TGGGCAGAGC
